Addgene plasmid #135952: pEF1a-2xSV40_NLS-CeNLuc
Purpose: Expresses the CeNLuc LumiFluor targeted to the nucleus in mammalian cells.
Depositing lab: Antonio Amelio. Depositing organization: University of North Carolina at Chapel Hill. Publication: Engineered BRET-Based Biologic Light Sources Enable Spatio-Temporal Control Over Diverse Optogenetic Systems. Parag-Sharma K, O'Banion CP, Henry EC, Musicant AM, Cleveland JL, Lawrence DS, Amelio AL. ACS Synth Biol. 2019 Dec 13. doi: 10.1021/acssynbio.9b00277. PubMed 31834783.
Backbone
  Vector backbone: pEF1α-IRES-DsRed-Express2
  Backbone manufacturer: ClontechLaboratories, Inc.
  Backbone size w/o insert (bp): 6022
  Vector type: Mammalian Expression
  Selectable markers: Neomycin (select with G418)
Growth in bacteria
  Bacterial resistance: Kanamycin, 50 μg/mL
  Growth temperature: 37°C
  Growth strain: DH5alpha
  Copy number: High Copy
Gene/Insert
  Gene/Insert name: CeNLuc LumiFluor (alt name: CeNLuc)
  Species: Synthetic
  Promoter: EF1a
  Tag / fusion protein: 2xSV40-NLS (N terminal on insert)
  Cloning method: Restriction Enzyme; 5′ cloning site KpnI (not destroyed); 3′ cloning site BamHI (not destroyed)
  Sequencing primers: 5′ TCAAGCCTCAGACAGTGGTTC
Terms and licenses: Academic/Nonprofit Terms; Industry Terms: Not Available to Industry
How to cite: pEF1a-2xSV40_NLS-CeNLuc was a gift from Antonio Amelio (Addgene plasmid # 135952 ; http://n2t.net/addgene:135952 ; RRID:Addgene_135952)
