[The description below was written by a language model from this plasmid's Addgene catalogue record and pLannotate feature annotations shown in this document.]
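Description:
pEF1a-2xSV40_NLS-CeNLuc is a mammalian expression plasmid of about 6.0 kb built on the Clontech pEF1α-IRES-DsRed-Express2 backbone. It produces a nuclear-targeted version of the synthetic CeNLuc "LumiFluor" reporter. It replicates in E. coli from a high-copy ColE1/pUC-type origin and also carries an f1 phage origin. A single NeoR/KanR (Tn5 aminoglycoside phosphotransferase) gene sits behind tandem bacterial (bla-type) and SV40 early promoters and ends in an HSV TK polyadenylation signal. This one cassette gives kanamycin resistance in bacteria and G418 selection in mammalian cells. The feature table shows no IRES or DsRed-Express2 annotation, which suggests that this part of the parental vector is absent from the final construct. Short annotated fragments (ble, bGH poly(A), SV40 large T antigen) appear to be backbone remnants or partial matches rather than functional elements.

Expression is driven by the human EF-1α core promoter with portions of its intron A, which gives strong constitutive transcription in many mammalian cell types. The insert, cloned between KpnI and BamHI, begins with two tandem SV40 large T antigen nuclear localization signals. These are followed by the cyan fluorescent protein mCerulean3 fused to human codon-optimized NanoLuc luciferase, and the transcript ends at an SV40 poly(A) signal. In this arrangement, NanoLuc bioluminescence can be passed to the adjacent fluorescent protein by bioluminescence resonance energy transfer (BRET). The fusion therefore emits light on substrate addition and remains directly detectable by fluorescence. According to the associated publication title, such BRET-based emitters serve as genetically encoded biological light sources for controlling optogenetic systems. The NLS-tagged version confines that light source to the nucleus.
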