Features (pLannotate 1.2.2; 18 found; start..end, strand, type, name):
     19..230     +  promoter       EF-1α core promoter: core promoter for human elongation factor EF-1α
    231..344     +  intron         EF-1α intron A (fragment): intron upstream of the start codon of human EF-1α
    970..1173    +  intron         EF-1α intron A: truncated intron upstream of the start codon of human EF-1α
   1184..1227    +  misc_feature   MCS (fragment): multiple cloning site
   1234..1254    +  CDS            SV40 NLS: nuclear localization signal of SV40 (simian virus 40) large T antigen
   1258..1278    +  CDS            SV40 NLS: nuclear localization signal of SV40 (simian virus 40) large T antigen
   1285..1998    +  CDS            mCerulean3: mCerulean3 is a basic (constitutively fluorescent) cyan fluorescent protein published in 2011, derived from Aequorea victoria. It is reported to be a somewhat slowly-maturing monomer with very low acid sensitivity.
   2014..2529    +  CDS            Nluc: NanoLuc® luciferase human codon-optimized
   2546..2629    +  CDS            large T antigen (fragment): large T antigen from SV40 (simian virus 40)
   2652..2773    +  polyA_signal   SV40 poly(A) signal: SV40 polyadenylation signal
   2807..3235    -  rep_origin     f1 ori (sequence partly withheld): f1 bacteriophage origin of replication; arrow indicates direction of (+) strand synthesis
   3262..3366    +  promoter       AmpR promoter: bla
   3368..3725    +  promoter       SV40 promoter: SV40 enhancer and early promoter
   3760..4554    +  CDS            NeoR/KanR: aminoglycoside phosphotransferase from Tn5; aph(3')-II (or nptII); confers resistance to neomycin, kanamycin, and G418 (Geneticin®)
   4575..4727    +  CDS            ble (fragment): BLE_KLEPN - Experimental evidence at protein level: Swiss-Prot protein existence level 1. Binding protein with a strong affinity to the bleomycin family of antibiotics. Binds to CL990; an antimitotic-antibiotic compound. From Klebsiella pneumoniae.
   4786..4833    +  polyA_signal   HSV TK poly(A) signal: herpes simplex virus thymidine kinase polyadenylation signal (Cole and Stacy, 1985)
   4924..4940    -  polyA_signal   bGH poly(A) signal (fragment): bovine growth hormone polyadenylation signal
   5162..5750    +  rep_origin     ori: high-copy-number ColE1/pMB1/pBR322/pUC origin of replication
>Addgene plasmid #135952 | pEF1a-2xSV40_NLS-CeNLuc | addgene full sequence | sequence record 271500 | Addgene NGS Result
GCTCCGGTGCCCGTCAGTGGGCAGAGCGCACATCGCCCACAGTCCCCGAGAAGTTGGGGGGAGGGGTCGG
CAATTGAACCGGTGCCTAGAGAAGGTGGCGCGGGGTAAACTGGGAAAGTGATGTCGTGTACTGGCTCCGC
CTTTTTCCCGAGGGTGGGGGAGAACCGTATATAAGTGCAGTAGTCGCCGTGAACGTTCTTTTTCGCAACG
GGTTTGCCGCCAGAACACAGGTAAGTGCCGTGTGTGGTTCCCGCGGGCCTGGCCTCTTTACGGGTTATGG
CCCTTGCGTGCCTTGAATTACTTCCACGCCCCTGGCTGCAGTACGTGATTCTTGATCCCGAGCTTCGGGT
TGGAAGTGGGTGGGAGAGTTCGAGGCCTTGCGCTTAAGGAGCCCCTTCGCCTCGTGCTTGAGTTGAGGCC
TGGCTTGGGCGCTGGGGCCGCCGCGTGCGAATCTGGTGGCACCTTCGCGCCTGTCTCGCTGCTTTCGATA
AGTCTCTAGCCATTTAAAATTTTTGATGACCTGCTGCGACGCTTTTTTTCTGGCAAGATAGTCTTGTAAA
TGCGGGCCAAGATCTGCACACTGGTATTTCGGTTTTTGGGGCCGCGGGCGGCGACGGGGCCCGTGCGTCC
CAGCGCACATGTTCGGCGAGGCGGGGCCTGCGAGCGCGGCCACCGAGAATCGGACGGGGGTAGTCTCAAG
CTGGCCGGCCTGCTCTGGTGCCTGGCCTCGCGCCGCCGTGTATCGCCCCGCCCTGGGCGGCAAGGCTGGC
CCGGTCGGCACCAGTTGCGTGAGCGGAAAGATGGCCGCTTCCCGGCCCTGCTGCAGGGAGCTCAAAATGG
AGGACGCGGCGCTCGGGAGAGCGGGCGGGTGAGTCACCCACACAAAGGAAAAGGGCCTTTCCGTCCTCAG
CCGTCGCTTCATGTGACTCCACGGAGTACCGGGCGCCGTCCAGGCACCTCGATTAGTTCTCGAGCTTTTG
GAGTACGTCGTCTTTAGGTTGGGGGGAGGGGTTTTATGCGATGGAGTTTCCCCACACTGAGTGGGTGGAG
ACTGAAGTTAGGCCAGCTTGGCACTTGATGTAATTCTCCTTGGAATTTGCCCTTTTTGAGTTTGGATCTT
GGTTCATTCTCAAGCCTCAGACAGTGGTTCAAAGTTTTTTTCTTCCATTTCAGGTGTCGTGACGCTAGCG
CTACCGGACTCAGATCTCGAGCTCAAGCTTCGAATTCATGGATCCAAAAAAGAAGAGAAAGGTAGATCCA
AAAAAGAAGAGAAAGGTAGGTACCGTGAGCAAGGGCGAGGAGCTGTTCACCGGGGTGGTGCCCATCCTGG
TCGAGCTGGACGGCGACGTAAACGGCCACAAGTTCAGCGTGTCCGGCGAGGGCGAGGGCGATGCCACCTA
CGGCAAGCTGACCCTGAAGTTCATCTGCACCACCGGCAAGCTGCCCGTGCCCTGGCCCACCCTCGTGACC
ACCCTGAGCTGGGGCGTGCAGTGCTTCGCCCGCTACCCCGACCACATGAAGCAGCACGACTTCTTCAAGT
CCGCCATGCCCGAAGGCTACGTCCAGGAGCGCACCATCTTCTTCAAGGACGACGGCAACTACAAGACCCG
CGCCGAGGTGAAGTTCGAGGGCGACACCCTGGTGAACCGCATCGAGCTGAAGGGCATCGACTTCAAGGAG
GACGGCAACATCCTGGGGCACAAGCTGGAGTACAACGCCATCCACGGCAACGTCTATATCACCGCCGACA
AGCAGAAGAACGGCATCAAGGCCAACTTCGGCCTCAACTGCAACATCGAGGACGGCAGCGTGCAGCTCGC
CGACCACTACCAGCAGAACACCCCCATCGGCGACGGCCCCGTGCTGCTGCCCGACAACCACTACCTGAGC
ACCCAGTCCAAGCTGAGCAAAGACCCCAACGAGAAGCGCGATCACATGGTCCTGCTGGAGTTCGTGACCG
CCGCCGGGATCACTCTCGGCATGGACGAGCTGTACAAGGATATCTCCGGAGGTATGGTCTTCACACTCGA
AGATTTCGTTGGGGACTGGCGACAGACAGCCGGCTACAACCTGGACCAAGTCCTTGAACAGGGAGGTGTG
TCCAGTTTGTTTCAGAATCTCGGGGTGTCCGTAACTCCGATCCAAAGGATTGTCCTGAGCGGTGAAAATG
GGCTGAAGATCGACATCCATGTCATCATCCCGTATGAAGGTCTGAGCGGCGACCAAATGGGCCAGATCGA
AAAAATTTTTAAGGTGGTGTACCCTGTGGATGATCATCACTTTAAGGTGATCCTGCACTATGGCACACTG
GTAATCGACGGGGTTACGCCGAACATGATCGACTATTTCGGACGGCCGTATGAAGGCATCGCCGTGTTCG
ACGGCAAAAAGATCACTGTAACAGGGACCCTGTGGAACGGCAACAAAATTATCGACGAGCGCCTGATCAA
CCCCGACGGCTCCCTGCTGTTCCGAGTAACCATCAACGGAGTGACCGGCTGGCGGCTGTGCGAACGCATT
CTGGCGTAAGGATCCCGCGACTCTAGATCATAATCAGCCATACCACATTTGTAGAGGTTTTACTTGCTTT
AAAAAACCTCCCACACCTCCCCCTGAACCTGAAACATAAAATGAATGCAATTGTTGTTGTTAACTTGTTT
ATTGCAGCTTATAATGGTTACAAATAAAGCAATAGCATCACAAATTTCACAAATAAAGCATTTTTTTCAC
TGCATTCTAGTTGTGGTTTGTCCAAACTCATCAATGTATCTTAAGGCGTAAATTGTAAGCGTTAATATTT
TGTTAAAATTCGCGTTAAATTTTTGTTAAATCAGCTCATTTTTTAACCAATAGGCCGAAATCGGCAAAAT
CCCTTATAAATCAAAAGAATAGACCGAGATAGGGT
[37 nt withheld, positions 2906-2942]
AAAGAACGTGGACTCCAACGTCAAAGG
[49 nt withheld, positions 2970-3018]
T
[91 nt withheld, positions 3020-3110]
G
[124 nt withheld, positions 3112-3235]
CAGGTGGCACTTTTCGGGGAAATGTGCGCGGAACCCCTATTTGTTTATTTTTCTAAATACATTCAAATAT
GTATCCGCTCATGAGACAATAACCCTGATAAATGCTTCAATAATATTGAAAAAGGAAGAGTCCTGAGGCG
GAAAGAACCAGCTGTGGAATGTGTGTCAGTTAGGGTGTGGAAAGTCCCCAGGCTCCCCAGCAGGCAGAAG
TATGCAAAGCATGCATCTCAATTAGTCAGCAACCAGGTGTGGAAAGTCCCCAGGCTCCCCAGCAGGCAGA
AGTATGCAAAGCATGCATCTCAATTAGTCAGCAACCATAGTCCCGCCCCTAACTCCGCCCATCCCGCCCC
TAACTCCGCCCAGTTCCGCCCATTCTCCGCCCCATGGCTGACTAATTTTTTTTATTTATGCAGAGGCCGA
GGCCGCCTCGGCCTCTGAGCTATTCCAGAAGTAGTGAGGAGGCTTTTTTGGAGGCCTAGGCTTTTGCAAA
GATCGATCAAGAGACAGGATGAGGATCGTTTCGCATGATTGAACAAGATGGATTGCACGCAGGTTCTCCG
GCCGCTTGGGTGGAGAGGCTATTCGGCTATGACTGGGCACAACAGACAATCGGCTGCTCTGATGCCGCCG
TGTTCCGGCTGTCAGCGCAGGGGCGCCCGGTTCTTTTTGTCAAGACCGACCTGTCCGGTGCCCTGAATGA
ACTGCAAGACGAGGCAGCGCGGCTATCGTGGCTGGCCACGACGGGCGTTCCTTGCGCAGCTGTGCTCGAC
GTTGTCACTGAAGCGGGAAGGGACTGGCTGCTATTGGGCGAAGTGCCGGGGCAGGATCTCCTGTCATCTC
ACCTTGCTCCTGCCGAGAAAGTATCCATCATGGCTGATGCAATGCGGCGGCTGCATACGCTTGATCCGGC
TACCTGCCCATTCGACCACCAAGCGAAACATCGCATCGAGCGAGCACGTACTCGGATGGAAGCCGGTCTT
GTCGATCAGGATGATCTGGACGAAGAGCATCAGGGGCTCGCGCCAGCCGAACTGTTCGCCAGGCTCAAGG
CGAGCATGCCCGACGGCGAGGATCTCGTCGTGACCCATGGCGATGCCTGCTTGCCGAATATCATGGTGGA
AAATGGCCGCTTTTCTGGATTCATCGACTGTGGCCGGCTGGGTGTGGCGGACCGCTATCAGGACATAGCG
TTGGCTACCCGTGATATTGCTGAAGAGCTTGGCGGCGAATGGGCTGACCGCTTCCTCGTGCTTTACGGTA
TCGCCGCTCCCGATTCGCAGCGCATCGCCTTCTATCGCCTTCTTGACGAGTTCTTCTGAGCGGGACTCTG
GGGTTCGAAATGACCGACCAAGCGACGCCCAACCTGCCATCACGAGATTTCGATTCCACCGCCGCCTTCT
ATGAAAGGTTGGGCTTCGGAATCGTTTTCCGGGACGCCGGCTGGATGATCCTCCAGCGCGGGGATCTCAT
GCTGGAGTTCTTCGCCCACCCTAGGGGGAGGCTAACTGAAACACGGAAGGAGACAATACCGGAAGGAACC
CGCGCTATGACGGCAATAAAAAGACAGAATAAAACGCACGGTGTTGGGTCGTTTGTTCATAAACGCGGGG
TTCGGTCCCAGGGCTGGCACTCTGTCGATACCCCACCGAGACCCCATTGGGGCCAATACGCCCGCGTTTC
TTCCTTTTCCCCACCCCACCCCCCAAGTTCGGGTGAAGGCCCAGGGCTCGCAGCCAACGTCGGGGCGGCA
GGCCCTGCCATAGCCTCAGGTTACTCATATATACTTTAGATTGATTTAAAACTTCATTTTTAATTTAAAA
GGATCTAGGTGAAGATCCTTTTTGATAATCTCATGACCAAAATCCCTTAACGTGAGTTTTCGTTCCACTG
AGCGTCAGACCCCGTAGAAAAGATCAAAGGATCTTCTTGAGATCCTTTTTTTCTGCGCGTAATCTGCTGC
TTGCAAACAAAAAAACCACCGCTACCAGCGGTGGTTTGTTTGCCGGATCAAGAGCTACCAACTCTTTTTC
CGAAGGTAACTGGCTTCAGCAGAGCGCAGATACCAAATACTGTTCTTCTAGTGTAGCCGTAGTTAGGCCA
CCACTTCAAGAACTCTGTAGCACCGCCTACATACCTCGCTCTGCTAATCCTGTTACCAGTGGCTGCTGCC
AGTGGCGATAAGTCGTGTCTTACCGGGTTGGACTCAAGACGATAGTTACCGGATAAGGCGCAGCGGTCGG
GCTGAACGGGGGGTTCGTGCACACAGCCCAGCTTGGAGCGAACGACCTACACCGAACTGAGATACCTACA
GCGTGAGCTATGAGAAAGCGCCACGCTTCCCGAAGGGAGAAAGGCGGACAGGTATCCGGTAAGCGGCAGG
GTCGGAACAGGAGAGCGCACGAGGGAGCTTCCAGGGGGAAACGCCTGGTATCTTTATAGTCCTGTCGGGT
TTCGCCACCTCTGACTTGAGCGTCGATTTTTGTGATGCTCGTCAGGGGGGCGGAGCCTATGGAAAAACGC
CAGCAACGCGGCCTTTTTACGGTTCCTGGCCTTTTGCTGGCCTTTTGCTCACATGTTCTTTCCTGCGTTA
TCCCCTGATTCTGTGGATAACCGTATTACCGCCATGCATTAGTTATTAATGAGTAATTCATACAAAAGGA
CTCGCCCCTGCCTTGGGGAATCCCAGGGACCGTCGTTAAACTCCCACTAACGTAGAACCCAGAGATCGCT
GCGTTCCCGCCCCCTCACCCGCCCGCTCTCGTCATCACTGAGGTGGAGAAGAGCATGCGTGAG
